>Addgene plasmid #81402 | pDONR223_EDNRB_p.F292L | addgene full sequence | sequence record 167909 | Addgene NGS Result
GGCAGTTCCCTACTCTCGCGTTAACGCTAGCATGGATGTTTTCCCAGTCACGACGTTGTAAAACGACGGC
CAGTCTTAAGCTCGGGCCCCAAATAATGATTTTATTTTGACTGATAGTGACCTGTTCGTTGCAACAAATT
GATGAGCAATGCTTTTTTATAATGCCAACTTTGTACAAAAAAGTTGGCATGCAGCCGCCTCCAAGTCTGT
GCGGACGCGCCCTGGTTGCGCTGGTTCTTGCCTGCGGCCTGTCGCGGATCTGGGGAGAGGAGAGAGGCTT
CCCGCCTGACAGGGCCACTCCGCTTTTGCAAACCGCAGAGATAATGACGCCACCCACTAAGACCTTATGG
CCCAAGGGTTCCAACGCCAGTCTGGCGCGGTCGTTGGCACCTGCGGAGGTGCCTAAAGGAGACAGGACGG
CAGGATCTCCGCCACGCACCATCTCCCCTCCCCCGTGCCAAGGACCCATCGAGATCAAGGAGACTTTCAA
ATACATCAACACGGTTGTGTCCTGCCTTGTGTTCGTGCTGGGGATCATCGGGAACTCCACACTTCTGAGA
ATTATCTACAAGAACAAGTGCATGCGAAACGGTCCCAATATCTTGATCGCCAGCTTGGCTCTGGGAGACC
TGCTGCACATCGTCATTGACATCCCTATCAATGTCTACAAGCTGCTGGCAGAGGACTGGCCATTTGGAGC
TGAGATGTGTAAGCTGGTGCCTTTCATACAGAAAGCCTCCGTGGGAATCACTGTGCTGAGTCTATGTGCT
CTGAGTATTGACAGATATCGAGCTGTTGCTTCTTGGAGTAGAATTAAAGGAATTGGGGTTCCAAAATGGA
CAGCAGTAGAAATTGTTTTGATTTGGGTGGTCTCTGTGGTTCTGGCTGTCCCTGAAGCCATAGGTTTTGA
TATAATTACGATGGACTACAAAGGAAGTTATCTGCGAATCTGCTTGCTTCATCCCGTTCAGAAGACAGCT
TTCATGCAGTTTTACAAGACAGCAAAAGATTGGTGGCTGTTCAGTTTCTATTTCTGCTTGCCATTGGCCA
TCACTGCATTTCTTTATACACTAATGACCTGTGAAATGTTGAGAAAGAAAAGTGGCATGCAGATTGCTTT
AAATGATCACCTAAAGCAGAGACGGGAAGTGGCCAAAACCGTCTTTTGCCTGGTCCTTGTCTTTGCCCTC
TGCTGGCTTCCCCTTCACCTCAGCAGGATTCTGAAGCTCACTCTTTATAATCAGAATGATCCCAATAGAT
GTGAACTTTTGAGCTTTCTGTTGGTATTGGACTATATTGGTATCAACATGGCTTCACTGAATTCCTGCAT
TAACCCAATTGCTCTGTATTTGGTGAGCAAAAGATTCAAAAACTGCTTTAAGTCATGCTTATGCTGCTGG
TGCCAGTCATTTGAAGAAAAACAGTCCTTGGAGGAAAAGCAGTCGTGCTTAAAGTTCAAAGCTAATGATC
ACGGATATGACAACTTCCGTTCCAGTAATAAATACAGCTCATCTTGATTGCCAACTTTCTTGTACAAAGT
TGGCATTATAAGAAAGCATTGCTTATCAATTTGTTGCAACGAACAGGTCACTATCAGTCAAAATAAAATC
ATTATTTGCCATCCAGCTGATATCCCCTATAGTGAGTCGTATTACATGGTCATAGCTGTTTCCTGGCAGC
TCTGGCCCGTGTCTCAAAATCTCTGATGTTACATTGCACAAGATAAAAATATATCATCATGCCTCCTCTA
GACCAGCCAGGACAGAAATGCCTCGACTTCGCTGCTACCCAAGGTTGCCGGGTGACGCACACCGTGGAAA
CGGATGAAGGCACGAACCCAGTGGACATAAGCCTGTTCGGTTCGTAAGCTGTAATGCAAGTAGCGTATGC
GCTCACGCAACTGGTCCAGAACCTTGACCGAACGCAGCGGTGGTAACGGCGCAGTGGCGGTTTTCATGGC
TTGTTATGACTGTTTTTTTGGGGTACAGTCTATGCCTCGGGCATCCAAGCAGCAAGCGCGTTACGCCGTG
GGTCGATGTTTGATGTTATGGAGCAGCAACGATGTTACGCAGCAGGGCAGTCGCCCTAAAACAAAGTTAA
ACATTATGAGGGAAGCGGTGATCGCCGAAGTATCGACTCAACTATCAGAGGTAGTTGGCGTCATCGAGCG
CCATCTCGAACCGACGTTGCTGGCCGTACATTTGTACGGCTCCGCAGTGGATGGCGGCCTGAAGCCACAC
AGTGATATTGATTTGCTGGTTACGGTGACCGTAAGGCTTGATGAAACAACGCGGCGAGCTTTGATCAACG
ACCTTTTGGAAACTTCGGCTTCCCCTGGAGAGAGCGAGATTCTCCGCGCTGTAGAAGTCACCATTGTTGT
GCACGACGACATCATTCCGTGGCGTTATCCAGCTAAGCGCGAACTGCAATTTGGAGAATGGCAGCGCAAT
GACATTCTTGCAGGTATCTTCGAGCCAGCCACGATCGACATTGATCTGGCTATCTTGCTGACAAAAGCAA
GAGAACATAGCGTTGCCTTGGTAGGTCCAGCGGCGGAGGAACTCTTTGATCCGGTTCCTGAACAGGATCT
ATTTGAGGCGCTAAATGAAACCTTAACGCTATGGAACTCGCCGCCCGACTGGGCTGGCGATGAGCGAAAT
GTAGTGCTTACGTTGTCCCGCATTTGGTACAGCGCAGTAACCGGCAAAATCGCGCCGAAGGATGTCGCTG
CCGACTGGGCAATGGAGCGCCTGCCGGCCCAGTATCAGCCCGTCATACTTGAAGCTAGACAGGCTTATCT
TGGACAAGAAGAAGATCGCTTGGCCTCGCGCGCAGATCAGTTGGAAGAATTTGTCCACTACGTGAAAGGC
GAGATCACCAAGGTAGTCGGCAAATAACCCTCGAGCCACCCATGACCAAAATCCCTTAACGTGAGTTACG
CGTCGTTCCACTGAGCGTCAGACCCCGTAGAAAAGATCAAAGGATCTTCTTGAGATCCTTTTTTTCTGCG
CGTAATCTGCTGCTTGCAAACAAAAAAACCACCGCTACCAGCGGTGGTTTGTTTGCCGGATCAAGAGCTA
CCAACTCTTTTTCCGAAGGTAACTGGCTTCAGCAGAGCGCAGATACCAAATACTGTTCTTCTAGTGTAGC
CGTAGTTAGGCCACCACTTCAAGAACTCTGTAGCACCGCCTACATACCTCGCTCTGCTAATCCTGTTACC
AGTGGCTGCTGCCAGTGGCGATAAGTCGTGTCTTACCGGGTTGGACTCAAGACGATAGTTACCGGATAAG
GCGCAGCGGTCGGGCTGAACGGGGGGTTCGTGCACACAGCCCAGCTTGGAGCGAACGACCTACACCGAAC
TGAGATACCTACAGCGTGAGCTATGAGAAAGCGCCACGCTTCCCGAAGGGAGAAAGGCGGACAGGTATCC
GGTAAGCGGCAGGGTCGGAACAGGAGAGCGCACGAGGGAGCTTCCAGGGGGAAACGCCTGGTATCTTTAT
AGTCCTGTCGGGTTTCGCCACCTCTGACTTGAGCGTCGATTTTTGTGATGCTCGTCAGGGGGGCGGAGCC
TATGGAAAAACGCCAGCAACGCGGCCTTTTTACGGTTCCTGGCCTTTTGCTGGCCTTTTGCTCACATGTT
CTTTCCTGCGTTATCCCCTGATTCTGTGGATAACCGTATTACCGCCTTTGAGTGAGCTGATACCGCTCGC
CGCAGCCGAACGACCGAGCGCAGCGAGTCAGTGAGCGAGGAAGCGGAAGAGCGCCCAATACGCAAACCGC
CTCTCCCCGCGCGTTGGCCGATTCATTAATGCAGCTGGCACGACAGGTTTCCCGACTGGAAAGCGGGCAG
TGAGCGCAACGCAATTAATACGCGTACCGCTAGCCAGGAAGAGTTTGTAGAAACGCAAAAAGGCCATCCG
TCAGGATGGCCTTCTGCTTAGTTTGATGCCTGGCAGTTTATGGCGGGCGTCCTGCCCGCCACCCTCCGGG
CCGTTGCTTCACAACGTTCAAATCCGCTCCCGGCGGATTTGTCCTACTCAGGAGAGCGTTCACCGACAAA
CAACAGATAAAACGAAAGGCCCAGTCTTCCGACTGAGCCTTTCGTTTTATTTGATGCCT
Features (pLannotate 1.2.2; 12 found; start..end, strand, type, name):
     38..74      -  CDS            lacZα (fragment): LacZα fragment of β-galactosidase; lacZ fragment
     91..186     +  protein_bind   attL3: mutant version of attL; recombination site for the Gateway® LR reaction LR Clonase™
    189..1514    +  CDS            EDNRB: EDNRB_HUMAN - Also known as ETRB. Experimental evidence at protein level: Swiss-Prot protein existence level 1. Non-specific receptor for endothelin 1, 2, and 3. Mediates its action by association with G proteins that activate a phosphatidylinositol-calcium second messenger system. From Homo sapiens (Human).
   1522..1617    -  protein_bind   attL3: mutant version of attL; recombination site for the Gateway® LR reaction LR Clonase™
   1636..1654    -  promoter       T7 promoter: promoter for bacteriophage T7 RNA polymerase
   1844..1867    +  promoter       Pc promoter (fragment): intI1 (promoter lies within the coding sequence); class 1 integron promoter
   2043..2099    +  CDS            GmR (fragment): gentamycin acetyltransferase; aacC1; confers resistance to gentamycin
   2106..2897    +  CDS            SmR: aminoglycoside adenylyltransferase (Murphy, 1985); aadA; confers resistance to spectinomycin and streptomycin
   2990..3578    +  rep_origin     ori: high-copy-number ColE1/pMB1/pBR322/pUC origin of replication
   3761..3853    +  CDS            lacI (fragment): lac repressor; lacI; The lac repressor binds to the lac operator to inhibit transcription in E. coli. This inhibition can be relieved by adding lactose or isopropyl-β-D-thiogalactopyranoside (IPTG).
   3908..3935    -  terminator     rrnB T2 terminator: transcription terminator T2 from the E. coli rrnB gene
   4067..4110    +  terminator     rrnB T1 terminator: Escherichia coli rrnB; transcription terminator T1 from the E. coli rrnB gene
