[The description below was written by a language model from this plasmid's Addgene catalogue record and pLannotate feature annotations shown in this document.]
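Description:
pDONR223_EDNRB_p.F292L is a Gateway entry clone built on the Invitrogen pDONR223 backbone, carrying the human endothelin receptor type B (EDNRB) open reading frame with the missense substitution F292L. It is propagated in E. coli from a high-copy ColE1/pUC-type origin and selected with spectinomycin through the aadA (SmR) aminoglycoside adenylyltransferase gene, which sits downstream of a class 1 integron Pc promoter fragment and a short remnant of a gentamicin resistance gene. The annotated sequence of about 4.1 kb also shows rrnB T1 and T2 terminators, which insulate the cloning region from read-through transcription, plus small lacZα and lacI fragments that are backbone remnants without an evident function here.

The EDNRB coding sequence, roughly 1.3 kb, is flanked on both sides by attL recombination sites. The automated annotation labels both as attL3, but it does not distinguish attL variants reliably. These sites allow the ORF to be moved by LR Clonase into any compatible destination vector. The record lists no promoter for the insert, so the plasmid is a shuttle and archive form rather than an expression construct. A T7 promoter lies just outside one attL site, oriented on the strand opposite the ORF. The clone is in the "closed" configuration, with a stop codon immediately after the insert, so it will yield native C-terminal protein and cannot be fused to C-terminal tags in destination vectors. EDNRB encodes a G protein-coupled receptor for endothelins 1, 2 and 3. This variant belongs to the Target Accelerator Plasmid Collection, created for systematic functional testing of rare cancer-associated alleles.
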