Addgene plasmid #81402: pDONR223_EDNRB_p.F292L
Purpose: Gateway Donor vector containing EDNRB , part of the Target Accelerator Plasmid Collection.
Depositing lab: Jesse Boehm & William Hahn & David Root. Depositing organization: Broad Institute. Publication: Systematic Functional Interrogation of Rare Cancer Variants Identifies Oncogenic Alleles. Kim E, Ilic N, Shrestha Y, Zou L, Kamburov A, Zhu C, Yang X, Lubonja R, Tran N, Nguyen C, Lawrence MS, Piccioni F, Bagul M, Doench JG, Chouinard CR, Wu X, Hogstrom L, Natoli T, Tamayo P, Horn H, Corsello SM, Lage K, Root DE, Subramanian A, Golub TR, Getz G, Boehm JS, Hahn WC. Cancer Discov. 2016 Jul;6(7):714-26. doi: 10.1158/2159-8290.CD-16-0160. Epub 2016 May 4. PubMed 27147599.
Backbone
  Vector backbone: pDONR223
  Backbone manufacturer: Invitrogen
  Backbone size w/o insert (bp): 2790
  Vector type: Gateway Entry vector
Growth in bacteria
  Bacterial resistance: Spectinomycin, 50 μg/mL
  Growth temperature: 37°C
  Growth strain: DH5alpha
  Copy number: High Copy
Gene/Insert
  Gene/Insert name: EDNRB
  Species: H. sapiens (human)
  Mutation: F292L
  GenBank ID: NM_000115.4
  Entrez Gene: EDNRB (a.k.a. ABCDS, ET-B, ET-BR, ETB, ETB1, ETBR, ETRB, HSCR, HSCR2, WS4A)
  Promoter: None
  Cloning method: Gateway Cloning
  Sequencing primers: 5′ M13pUC-fwd; 3′ M13-Rev
Terms and licenses: Academic/Nonprofit Terms; Industry Terms: Not Available to Industry
Depositor comments: Closed state: stop codon immediately follows insert
How to cite: pDONR223_EDNRB_p.F292L was a gift from Jesse Boehm & William Hahn & David Root (Addgene plasmid # 81402 ; http://n2t.net/addgene:81402 ; RRID:Addgene_81402)
