>Addgene plasmid #81402 | pDONR223_EDNRB_p.F292L | depositor partial sequence | sequence record 154721 | Insert sequence
ATGCAGCCGCCTCCAAGTCTGTGCGGACGCGCCCTGGTTGCGCTGGTTCTTGCCTGCGGCCTGTCGCGGA
TCTGGGGAGAGGAGAGAGGCTTCCCGCCTGACAGGGCCACTCCGCTTTTGCAAACCGCAGAGATAATGAC
GCCACCCACTAAGACCTTATGGCCCAAGGGTTCCAACGCCAGTCTGGCGCGGTCGTTGGCACCTGCGGAG
GTGCCTAAAGGAGACAGGACGGCAGGATCTCCGCCACGCACCATCTCCCCTCCCCCGTGCCAAGGACCCA
TCGAGATCAAGGAGACTTTCAAATACATCAACACGGTTGTGTCCTGCCTTGTGTTCGTGCTGGGGATCAT
CGGGAACTCCACACTTCTGAGAATTATCTACAAGAACAAGTGCATGCGAAACGGTCCCAATATCTTGATC
GCCAGCTTGGCTCTGGGAGACCTGCTGCACATCGTCATTGACATCCCTATCAATGTCTACAAGCTGCTGG
CAGAGGACTGGCCATTTGGAGCTGAGATGTGTAAGCTGGTGCCTTTCATACAGAAAGCCTCCGTGGGAAT
CACTGTGCTGAGTCTATGTGCTCTGAGTATTGACAGATATCGAGCTGTTGCTTCTTGGAGTAGAATTAAA
GGAATTGGGGTTCCAAAATGGACAGCAGTAGAAATTGTTTTGATTTGGGTGGTCTCTGTGGTTCTGGCTG
TCCCTGAAGCCATAGGTTTTGATATAATTACGATGGACTACAAAGGAAGTTATCTGCGAATCTGCTTGCT
TCATCCCGTTCAGAAGACAGCTTTCATGCAGTTTTACAAGACAGCAAAAGATTGGTGGCTGTTCAGTTTC
TATTTCTGCTTGCCATTGGCCATCACTGCATTTCTTTATACACTAATGACCTGTGAAATGTTGAGAAAGA
AAAGTGGCATGCAGATTGCTTTAAATGATCACCTAAAGCAGAGACGGGAAGTGGCCAAAACCGTCTTTTG
CCTGGTCCTTGTCTTTGCCCTCTGCTGGCTTCCCCTTCACCTCAGCAGGATTCTGAAGCTCACTCTTTAT
AATCAGAATGATCCCAATAGATGTGAACTTTTGAGCTTTCTGTTGGTATTGGACTATATTGGTATCAACA
TGGCTTCACTGAATTCCTGCATTAACCCAATTGCTCTGTATTTGGTGAGCAAAAGATTCAAAAACTGCTT
TAAGTCATGCTTATGCTGCTGGTGCCAGTCATTTGAAGAAAAACAGTCCTTGGAGGAAAAGCAGTCGTGC
TTAAAGTTCAAAGCTAATGATCACGGATATGACAACTTCCGTTCCAGTAATAAATACAGCTCATCT
